Addgene plasmid #73298: pTYB3-human PUM1-HD MUT6-3 (N1043S-Y1044N-Q1047E)-intein-CBD
Purpose: Expresses mutant human PUM1-HD
Depositing lab: Traci Hall. Depositing organization: National Institute of Environmental Health Sciences (NIEHS). Publication: Modular recognition of RNA by a human pumilio-homology domain. Wang X, McLachlan J, Zamore PD, Hall TM. Cell. 2002 Aug 23;110(4):501-12. S0092867402008735 PubMed 12202039.
Backbone
  Vector backbone: pTYB3
  Backbone manufacturer: New England Biolabs
  Backbone size w/o insert (bp): 7477
  Vector type: Bacterial Expression
Growth in bacteria
  Bacterial resistance: Ampicillin, 100 μg/mL
  Growth temperature: 37°C
  Growth strain: DH5alpha
  Copy number: Low Copy
Gene/Insert
  Gene/Insert name: human PUM1 Pumilio homology domain (alt name: PUM1)
  Species: H. sapiens (human)
  Insert size (bp): 1053
  Mutation: N1043S-Y1044N-Q1047E
  Entrez Gene: PUM1 (a.k.a. HSPUM, NEDMSF, PUMH, PUMH1, PUML1, SCA47)
  Tag / fusion protein: intein (C terminal on backbone)
  Cloning method: Restriction Enzyme; 5′ cloning site NcoI (not destroyed); 3′ cloning site SapI (destroyed during cloning)
  Sequencing primers: 5′ T7; 3′ IntR
Terms and licenses: Academic/Nonprofit Terms; Industry Terms: Not Available to Industry
How to cite: pTYB3-human PUM1-HD MUT6-3 (N1043S-Y1044N-Q1047E)-intein-CBD was a gift from Traci Hall (Addgene plasmid # 73298 ; http://n2t.net/addgene:73298 ; RRID:Addgene_73298)
