[The description below was written by a language model from this plasmid's Addgene catalogue record.]
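Description:
pTYB3-human PUM1-HD MUT6-3 (N1043S-Y1044N-Q1047E)-intein-CBD is a bacterial expression plasmid built on pTYB3, a commercial 7.5 kb vector designed for intein-mediated protein purification. It is propagated in E. coli as a low-copy plasmid under ampicillin selection. The record provides no feature table, so the origin of replication and promoter are not explicitly listed. The use of a T7 primer for 5′ sequencing is consistent with the T7 promoter-driven expression typical of this vector family.

The insert is a 1,053 bp fragment encoding the Pumilio homology domain (PUM-HD) of human PUM1, the RNA-binding region of this sequence-specific translational regulator. It was cloned between NcoI, which is retained, and SapI, which was destroyed during cloning. This places the domain in frame with a C-terminal intein on the backbone, followed, as the construct name indicates, by a chitin-binding domain (CBD). In this arrangement the fusion protein can be captured on chitin resin through the CBD. Induced self-cleavage of the intein then releases the target protein without a residual affinity tag.

The domain carries three substitutions, N1043S, Y1044N and Q1047E. The "MUT6-3" designation suggests they belong to a series of engineered repeat mutants, although the record does not explain the naming. The stated purpose is simply expression of mutant human PUM1-HD. The associated work concerns modular recognition of RNA by the Pumilio homology domain, so the plasmid is suited to producing purified mutant protein for studying how altered residues affect RNA-binding specificity.
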