>Addgene plasmid #73298 | pTYB3-human PUM1-HD MUT6-3 (N1043S-Y1044N-Q1047E)-intein-CBD | depositor partial sequence | sequence record 134929 | T7
CCATGGGCCGCAGCCGCCTTTTGGAAGATTTTCGAAACAACCGGTACCCCAATTTACAACTGCGGGAGAT
TGCTGGACATATAATGGAATTTTCCCAAGACCAGCATGGGTCCAGATTCATTCAGCTGAAACTGGAGCGT
GCCACACCAGCTGAGCGCCAGCTTGTCTTCAATGAAATCCTCCAGGCTGCCTACCAACTCATGGTGGATG
TGTTTGGTAATTACGTCATTCAGAAGTTCTTTGAATTTGGCAGTCTTGAACAGAAGCTGGCTTTGGCAGA
ACGGATTCGAGGCCACGTCCTGTCATTGGCACTACAGATGTATGGCTGCCGTGTTATCCAGAAAGCTCTT
GAGTTTATTCCTTCAGACCAGCAGAATGAGATGGTTCGGGAACTAGATGGCCATGTCTTGAAGTGTGTGA
AAGATCAGAATGGCAATCACGTGGTTCAGAAATGCATTGAATGTGTACAGCCCCAGTCTTTGCAATTTAT
CATCGATGCGTTTAAGGGACAGGTATTTGCCTTATCCACACATCCTTATGGCTGCCGAGTGATTCAGAGA
ATCCTGGAGCACTGTCTCCCTGACCAGACACTCCCTATTTTAGAGGAGCTTCACCAGCACACAGAGCAGC
TGGTACAGGATCAATATGGAAGCAATGTAATCGAACATGTACTGGAGCACGGTCGTCCTGAGGATAAAAG
CAAAATTGTAGCAGAAATCCGAGGCAATGTACTTGTATTGAGTCAGCACAAATTTGCAAGCAATGTTGTG
GAGAAGTGTGTTACTCACGCCTCACGTACGGAGCGCGCTGTGCTCATCGATGAGGTGTGCACCATGAACG
ACGGTCCCCACAGTGCCTTATACACCATGATGAAGGACCAGTATGCCAACTACGTGGTCCAGAAGATGAT
TGACGTGGCGGAGCCAGGCCAGCGGAAGATCGTCATGCATAAGATCCGGCCCCACATCGCAACTCTTCGT
AAGTACACCTATGGCAAGCACATTCTGGCCAAGCTGGAGAAGTACTACATGAAGAACGGTGTTGACTTAG
GGTGC
