>Addgene plasmid #73298 | pTYB3-human PUM1-HD MUT6-3 (N1043S-Y1044N-Q1047E)-intein-CBD | addgene partial sequence | sequence record 138270 | T7 5'-TAATACGACTCACTATAGGG-3'
AACAACCGGTACCCCAATTTACAACTGCGGGAGATTGCTGGACATATAATGGAATTTTCCCAAGACCAGC
ATGGGTCCAGATTCATTCAGCTGAAACTGGAGCGTGCCACACCAGCTGAGCGCCAGCTTGTCTTCAATGA
AATCCTCCAGGCTGCCTACCAACTCATGGTGGATGTGTTTGGTAATTACGTCATTCAGAAGTTCTTTGAA
TTTGGCAGTCTTGAACAGAAGCTGGCTTTGGCAGAACGGATTCGAGGCCACGTCCTGTCATTGGCACTAC
AGATGTATGGCTGCCGTGTTATCCAGAAAGCTCTTGAGTTTATTCCTTCAGACCAGCAGAATGAGATGGT
TCGGGAACTAGATGGCCATGTCTTGAAGTGTGTGAAAGATCAGAATGGCAATCACGTGGTTCAGAAATGC
ATTGAATGTGTACAGCCCCAGTCTTTGCAATTTATCATCGATGCGTTTAAGGGACAGGTATTTGCCTTAT
CCACACATCCTTATGGCTGCCGAGTGATTCAGAGAATCCTGGAGCACTGTCTCCCTGACCAGACACTCCC
TATTTTAGAGGAGCTTCACCAGCACACAGAGCAGCTGGTACAGGATCAATATGGAAGCAATGTAATCGAA
CATGTACTGGAGCACGGTCGTCCTGAGGATAAAAGCAAAATT
