>Addgene plasmid #73298 | pTYB3-human PUM1-HD MUT6-3 (N1043S-Y1044N-Q1047E)-intein-CBD | addgene partial sequence | sequence record 138271 | sceVMA-Intein-R 5'-GGGCTCTGTGCTGACTTTTC-3'
TTTAATTACCTCACGAGGTCTGCCATCTTTACCCATGACCTTATTACCAACCTCAATGTTTTCAATACAT
TCAATAGACCCATCCGCCATTAAAACATTGGTACCCTTGGCAAAGCACCCTAAGTCAACACCGTTCTTCA
TGTAGCTACTTCTCCAGCTTGGCCAGAATGTGCTTGCCATAGGTGTACTTACGAAGAGTTGCGATGTGGG
GCCGGATCTTATGCATGACGATCTTCCGCTGGCCTGGCTCCGCCACGTCAATCATCTTCTGGACCACGTA
GTTGGCATACTGGTCCTTCATCATGGTGTATAAGGCACTGTGGGGACCGTCGTTCATGGTGCACACCTCA
TCGATGAGCACAGCGCGCTCCGTACGTGAGGCGTGAGTAACACACTTCTCCACAACATTGCTTGCAAATT
TGTGCTGACTCAATACAAGTACATTGCCTCGGATTTCTGCTACAATTTTGCTTTTATCCTCAGGACGACC
GTGCTCCAGTACATGTTCGATTACATTGCTTCCATATTGATCCTGTACCAGCTGCTCTGTGTGCTGGTGA
AGCTCCTCTAAAATAGGGAGTGTCTGGTCAGGGAGACAGTGCTCCAGGATTCTCTGAATCACTCGGCAGC
CATAAGGATGTGTGGATAAGGCAAATACCTGTCCCTTAAACGCATCGATGATAAATTGCAAAGACTGGGG
CTGTACACATTCAATGCATTTCTGAACCACGTGATTGCCATTCTGATCTTTCACACACTTCAAGACATGG
CCATCTAGTTCCCGAACCATCTCATTCTGCTGGTCTGAAGGAATAAACTCAAGAGCTTTCTGGATAACAC
GGCAGCCATACATCTGTAGTGCCAATGACAGGACGTGGCCTCGAA
